>Addgene plasmid #111149 | pPICZc-Ub-R-HsACTB*-thymosinB-8His | addgene full sequence | sequence record 214076 | Addgene NGS Result
AGATCTAACATCCAAAGACGAAAGGTTGAATGAAACCTTTTTGCCATCCGACATCCACAGGTCCATTCTC
ACACATAAGTGCCAAACGCAACAGGAGGGGATACACTAGCAGCAGACCGTTGCAAACGCAGGACCTCCAC
TCCTCTTCTCCTCAACACCCACTTTTGCCATCGAAAAACCAGCCCAGTTATTGGGCTTGATTGGAGCTCG
CTCATTCCAATTCCTTCTATTAGGCTACTAACACCATGACTTTATTAGCCTGTCTATCCTGGCCCCCCTG
GCGAGGTTCATGTTTGTTTATTTCCGAATGCAACAAGCTCCGCATTACACCCGAACATCACTCCAGATGA
GGGCTTTCTGAGTGTGGGGTCAAATAGTTTCATGTTCCCCAAATGGCCCAAAACTGACAGTTTAAACGCT
GTCTTGGAACCTAATATGACAAAAGCGTGATCTCATCCAAGATGAACTAAGTTTGGTTCGTTGAAATGCT
AACGGCCAGTTGGTCAAAAAGAAACTTCCAAAAGTCGGCATACCGTTTGTCTTGTTTGGTATTGATTGAC
GAATGCTCAAAAATAATCTCATTAATGCTTAGCGCAGTCTCTCTATCGCTTCTGAACCCCGGTGCACCTG
TGCCGAAACGCAAATGGGGAAACACCCGCTTTTTGGATGATTATGCATTGTCTCCACATTGTATGCTTCC
AAGATTCTGGTGGGAATACTGCTGATAGCCTAACGTTCATGATCAAAATTTAACTGTTCTAACCCCTACT
TGACAGCAATATATAAACAGAAGGAAGCTGCCCTGTCTTAAACCTTTTTTTTTATCATCATTATTAGCTT
ACTTTCATAATTGCGACTGGTTCCAATTGACAAGCTTTTGATTTTAACGACTTTTAACGACAACTTGAGA
AGATCAAAAAACAACTAATTATTCGAAACGAGGAATTCGCCACCATGCAGATTTTCGTCAAGACTTTGAC
CGGTAAAACCATAACATTGGAAGTTGAATCTTCCGATACCATCGACAACGTTAAGTCGAAAATTCAAGAC
AAGGAAGGTATCCCTCCAGATCAACAAAGATTGATCTTTGCCGGTAAGCAGCTAGAAGACGGTAGAACGC
TGTCTGATTACAACATTCAGAAGGAGTCCACCTTACATCTTGTGCTAAGGCTAAGAGGTGGTAGAGATGA
TATCGCCGCGCTCGTCGTCGACAACGGCTCCGGCATGTGCAAGGCCGGCTTCGCGGGCGACGATGCCCCC
CGGGCCGTCTTCCCCTCCATCGTGGGGCGCCCCAGGCACCAGGGCGTGATGGTGGGCATGGGTCAGAAGG
ATTCCTATGTGGGCGACGAGGCCCAGAGCAAGAGAGGCATCCTCACCCTGAAGTACCCCATCGAGCACGG
CATCGTCACCAACTGGGACGACATGGAGAAAATCTGGCACCACACCTTCTACAATGAGCTGCGTGTGGCT
CCCGAGGAGCACCCCGTGCTGCTGACCGAGGCCCCCCTGAACCCCAAGGCCAACCGCGAGAAGATGACCC
AGATCATGTTTGAGACCTTCAACACCCCAGCCATGTACGTTGCTATCCAGGCTGTGCTATCCCTGTACGC
CTCTGGCCGTACCACTGGCATCGTGATGGACTCCGGTGACGGGGTCACCCACACTGTGCCCATCTACGAG
GGGTATGCCCTCCCCCATGCCATCCTGCGTCTGGACCTGGCTGGCCGGGACCTGACTGACTACCTCATGA
AGATCCTCACCGAGCGCGGCTACAGCTTCACCACCACGGCCGAGCGGGAAATCGTGCGTGACATTAAGGA
GAAGCTGTGCTACGTCGCCCTGGACTTCGAGCAAGAGATGGCCACGGCTGCTTCCAGCTCCTCCCTGGAG
AAGAGCTACGAGCTGCCTGACGGCCAGGTCATCACCATTGGCAATGAGCGGTTCCGCTGCCCTGAGGCAC
TCTTCCAGCCTTCCTTCCTGGGCATGGAGTCCTGTGGCATCCACGAAACTACCTTCAACTCCATCATGAA
GTGTGACGTGGACATCCGCAAAGACCTGTACGCCAACACAGTGCTGTCTGGCGGCACCACCATGTACCCT
GGCATTGCCGACAGGATGCAGAAGGAGATCACTGCCCTGGCACCCAGCACAATGAAGATCAAGATCATTG
CTCCTCCTGAGCGCAAGTACTCCGTGTGGATCGGCGGCTCAATCCTGGCCTCGCTGTCCACCTTCCAGCA
GATGTGGATCAGCAAGCAGGAGTATGACGAGTCCGGCCCCTCCATCGTCCACCGCAAATGCTTCGCTAGC
CGTGGCGGCAGCGGTGGGAGCTCTGGCGGTAGCGCTTCCGATAAGCCAGATATGGCGGAAATCGAAAAGT
TCGATAAATCTAAACTGAAGAAAACTGAGACTCAAGAAAAGAACCCGCTGCCGAGCAAGGAAACCATCGA
GCAGGAGAAGCAGGCGGGTGAATCCGGTACCGAAAATTTATATTTTCAAGGGCCCCACCACCACCACCAC
CACCACCACGAAGAATAACTTAAGTCAATTCGCCTTAGACATGACTGTTCCTCAGTTCAAGTTGGGCACT
TACGAGAAGACCGGTCTTGCTAGATTCTAATCAAGAGGATGTCAGAATGCCATTTGCCTGAGAGATGCAG
GCTTCATTTTTGATACTTTTTTATTTGTAACCTATATAGTATAGGATTTTTTTTGTCATTTTGTTTCTTC
TCGTACGAGCTTGCTCCTGATCAGCCTATCTCGCAGCTGATGAATATCTTGTGGTAGGGGTTTGGGAAAA
TCATTCGAGTTTGATGTTTTTCTTGGTATTTCCCACTCCTCTTCAGAGTACAGAAGATTAAGTGAGACCT
TCGTTTGTGCGGATCCCCCACACACCATAGCTTCAAAATGTTTCTACTCCTTTTTTACTCTTCCAGATTT
TCTCGGACTCCGCGCATCGCCGTACCACTTCAAAACACCCAAGCACAGCATACTAAATTTCCCCTCTTTC
TTCCTCTAGGGTGTCGTTAATTACCCGTACTAAAGGTTTGGAAAAGAAAAAAGAGACCGCCTCGTTTCTT
TTTCTTCGTCGAAAAAGGCAATAAAAATTTTTATCACGTTTCTTTTTCTTGAAAATTTTTTTTTTTGATT
TTTTTCTCTTTCGATGACCTCCCATTGATATTTAAGTTAATAAACGGTCTTCAATTTCTCAAGTTTCAGT
TTCATTTTTCTTGTTCTATTACAACTTTTTTTACTTCTTGCTCATTAGAAAGAAAGCATAGCAATCTAAT
CTAAGGGCGGTGTTGACAATTAATCATCGGCATAGTATATCGGCATAGTATAATACGACAAGGTGAGGAA
CTAAACCATGGCCAAGTTGACCAGTGCCGTTCCGGTGCTCACCGCGCGCGACGTCGCCGGAGCGGTCGAG
TTCTGGACCGACCGGCTCGGGTTCTCCCGGGACTTCGTGGAGGACGACTTCGCCGGTGTGGTCCGGGACG
ACGTGACCCTGTTCATCAGCGCGGTCCAGGACCAGGTGGTGCCGGACAACACCCTGGCCTGGGTGTGGGT
GCGCGGCCTGGACGAGCTGTACGCCGAGTGGTCGGAGGTCGTGTCCACGAACTTCCGGGACGCCTCCGGG
CCGGCCATGACCGAGATCGGCGAGCAGCCGTGGGGGCGGGAGTTCGCCCTGCGCGACCCGGCCGGCAACT
GCGTGCACTTCGTGGCCGAGGAGCAGGACTGACACGTCCGACGCGGCCCGACGGGTCCGAGGCCTCGGAG
ATCCGTCCCCCTTTTCCTTTGTCGATATCATGTAATTAGTTATGTCACGCTTACATTCACGCCCTCCCCC
CACATCCGCTCTAACCGAAAAGGAAGGAGTTAGACAACCTGAAGTCTAGGTCCCTATTTATTTTTTTATA
GTTATGTTAGTATTAAGAACGTTATTTATATTTCAAATTTTTCTTTTTTTTCTGTACAGACGCGTGTACG
CATGTAACATTATACTGAAAACCTTGCTTGAGAAGGTTTTGGGACGCTCGAAGGCTTTAATTTGCAAGCT
GGAGACCAACATGTGAGCAAAAGGCCAGCAAAAGGCCAGGAACCGTAAAAAGGCCGCGTTGCTGGCGTTT
TTCCATAGGCTCCGCCCCCCTGACGAGCATCACAAAAATCGACGCTCAAGTCAGAGGTGGCGAAACCCGA
CAGGACTATAAAGATACCAGGCGTTTCCCCCTGGAAGCTCCCTCGTGCGCTCTCCTGTTCCGACCCTGCC
GCTTACCGGATACCTGTCCGCCTTTCTCCCTTCGGGAAGCGTGGCGCTTTCTCATAGCTCACGCTGTAGG
TATCTCAGTTCGGTGTAGGTCGTTCGCTCCAAGCTGGGCTGTGTGCACGAACCCCCCGTTCAGCCCGACC
GCTGCGCCTTATCCGGTAACTATCGTCTTGAGTCCAACCCGGTAAGACACGACTTATCGCCACTGGCAGC
AGCCACTGGTAACAGGATTAGCAGAGCGAGGTATGTAGGCGGTGCTACAGAGTTCTTGAAGTGGTGGCCT
AACTACGGCTACACTAGAAGAACAGTATTTGGTATCTGCGCTCTGCTGAAGCCAGTTACCTTCGGAAAAA
GAGTTGGTAGCTCTTGATCCGGCAAACAAACCACCGCTGGTAGCGGTGGTTTTTTTGTTTGCAAGCAGCA
GATTACGCGCAGAAAAAAAGGATCTCAAGAAGATCCTTTGATCTTTTCTACGGGGTCTGACGCTCAGTGG
AACGAAAACTCACGTTAAGGGATTTTGGTCATGAGATC
Features (pLannotate 1.2.2; 12 found; start..end, strand, type, name):
      2..940     +  promoter       AOX1 promoter: Pichia pastoris AOX1; inducible promoter, regulated by methanol
    955..1182    +  CDS            ubiquitin: Saccharomyces cerevisiae ubiquitin
   1186..2304    +  CDS            ACTB: ACTB_BOVIN - Experimental evidence at protein level: Swiss-Prot protein existence level 1. Actin is a highly conserved protein that polymerizes to produce filaments that form cross-linked networks in the cytoplasm of cells. Actin exists in both monomeric (G-actin) and polymeric (F-actin) forms, both forms playing key functions, such as cell motility and contraction. In addition to their role in the cytoplasmic cytoskeleton, G- and F-actin also localize in the nucleus, and regulate gene transcription and motility and repair of damaged DNA. From Bos taurus (Bovine).
   2347..2475    +  CDS            TMSB4: TYB4_BOVIN - Also known as THYB4. Experimental evidence at protein level: Swiss-Prot protein existence level 1. Seraspenide inhibits the entry of hematopoietic pluripotent stem cells into the S-phase. From Bos taurus (Bovine).
   2505..2529    +  CDS            9xHis (fragment): 9xHis affinity tag
   2552..2617    +  CDS            AOX1 (fragment): ALOX1_KOMPC - Experimental evidence at protein level: Swiss-Prot protein existence level 1. Major isoform of alcohol oxidase, which catalyzes the oxidation of methanol to formaldehyde and hydrogen peroxide, the first step in the methanol utilization pathway of methylotrophic yeasts. From Komagataella phaffii (strain ATCC 76273 / CBS 7435 / CECT 11047 / NRRL Y-11430 / Wegner 21-1) (Yeast) (Pichia pastoris).
   2621..2867    +  terminator     AOX1 terminator: Pichia pastoris AOX1; transcription terminator for AOX1
   2888..3295    +  promoter       TEF1 promoter: S. cerevisiae TEF1; promoter for EF-1α
   3302..3349    +  promoter       EM7 promoter: synthetic bacterial promoter&nbsp
   3368..3742    +  CDS            BleoR: antibiotic-binding protein; Sh ble from Streptoalloteichus hindustanus; confers resistance to bleomycin, phleomycin, and Zeocin™
   3808..4055    +  terminator     CYC1 terminator: S. cerevisiae CYC1; transcription terminator for CYC1
   4130..4718    -  rep_origin     ori: high-copy-number ColE1/pMB1/pBR322/pUC origin of replication
