[The description below was written by a language model from this plasmid's Addgene catalogue record and pLannotate feature annotations shown in this document.]
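Description:
pPICZc-Ub-R-HsACTB*-thymosinB-8His is a Pichia pastoris integration and expression plasmid built on the Invitrogen pPICZc backbone, about 4.8 kb in the sequenced record. It is propagated in E. coli through a high-copy ColE1/pUC-type origin. A single Sh ble (BleoR) gene provides Zeocin selection in both hosts: it sits behind tandem TEF1 (yeast) and EM7 (bacterial) promoters and is followed by the CYC1 terminator. The plasmid has no yeast replication origin, so it is maintained in Pichia by integration into the genome.

The expression cassette is driven by the methanol-inducible AOX1 promoter and closed by the AOX1 terminator. It encodes one fusion protein made up of ubiquitin, human non-muscle beta-actin (ACTB), thymosin beta and a C-terminal polyhistidine tag. The name gives this tag as 8xHis, and the annotation tool matched it as a partial 9xHis. The tool also labelled the actin and thymosin segments by their closest bovine Swiss-Prot entries, which reflects the high conservation of these proteins, whereas the catalogue gives the insert as human. The "Ub-R" design suggests a ubiquitin-fusion strategy. Endogenous deubiquitinating enzymes would cleave just after ubiquitin and expose an arginine at the actin N-terminus, which would mimic post-translationally arginylated beta-actin, the modification recorded for this insert. Thymosin beta is an actin-monomer-binding peptide, so fusing it to the actin C-terminus would be expected to keep the recombinant actin unpolymerised and separate from the host's own actin. The His tag allows affinity purification. The record does not explain the asterisk in the name or how the thymosin–His portion is removed. The construct is intended for producing pure recombinant arginylated human beta-actin in Pichia.
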