Addgene plasmid #111149: pPICZc-Ub-R-HsACTB*-thymosinB-8His
Purpose: Expresses arginylated human beta-actin fused with thymosin beta and a His tag.
Depositing lab: Mohan Balasubramanian. Depositing organization: University of Warwick. Publication: Rapid production of pure recombinant actin isoforms in Pichia pastoris. Hatano T, Alioto S, Roscioli E, Palani S, Clarke ST, Kamnev A, Hernandez-Fernaud JR, Sivashanmugam L, Chapa-Y-Lazo B, Jones AME, Robinson RC, Sampath K, Mishima M, McAinsh AD, Goode BL, Balasubramanian MK. J Cell Sci. 2018 Mar 13. pii: jcs.213827. doi: 10.1242/jcs.213827. PubMed 29535210.
Backbone
  Vector backbone: pPICZc
  Backbone manufacturer: Invitrogen
  Vector type: Yeast Expression ; Pichia pastoris integration plasmid
  Selectable markers: Zeocin
Growth in bacteria
  Bacterial resistance: Bleocin (Zeocin), 50 μg/mL
  Growth temperature: 37°C
  Growth strain: DH5alpha
  Growth instructions: Use LB low salt
  Copy number: High Copy
Gene/Insert
  Gene/Insert name: ACTB (alt name: Non-muscle beta-actin)
  Species: H. sapiens (human)
  Insert size (bp): 1350
  Mutation: N-terminal arginylation
  Entrez Gene: ACTB (a.k.a. BKRNS, BNS, BRWS1, CSMH, DDS1, PS1TP5BP1, THC8)
  Promoter: AOX1
  Tag / fusion protein: Thymosin beta and a His-tag (C terminal on backbone)
  Cloning method: Gibson Cloning
  Sequencing primers: 5′ GACTGGTTCCAATTGACAAGC; 3′ GCAAATGGCATTCTGACATCC
Terms and licenses: Academic/Nonprofit Terms; Industry Terms: Not Available to Industry
How to cite: pPICZc-Ub-R-HsACTB*-thymosinB-8His was a gift from Mohan Balasubramanian (Addgene plasmid # 111149 ; http://n2t.net/addgene:111149 ; RRID:Addgene_111149)
