>Addgene plasmid #111149 | pPICZc-Ub-R-HsACTB*-thymosinB-8His | depositor partial sequence | sequence record 209041 | pPICZc-Ub-R-HsACTB*-thymosinB-8His sequence 1623 bps
AAAAAACAACTAATTATTCGAAACGAGGAATTCGCCACCATGCAGATTTTCGTCAAGACTTTGACCGGTA
AAACCATAACATTGGAAGTTGAATCTTCCGATACCATCGACAACGTTAAGTCGAAAATTCAAGACAAGGA
AGGTATCCCTCCAGATCAACAAAGATTGATCTTTGCCGGTAAGCAGCTAGAAGACGGTAGAACGCTGTCT
GATTACAACATTCAGAAGGAGTCCACCTTACATCTTGTGCTAAGGCTAAGAGGTGGTAGAGATGATATCG
CCGCGCTCGTCGTCGACAACGGCTCCGGCATGTGCAAGGCCGGCTTCGCGGGCGACGATGCCCCCCGGGC
CGTCTTCCCCTCCATCGTGGGGCGCCCCAGGCACCAGGGCGTGATGGTGGGCATGGGTCAGAAGGATTCC
TATGTGGGCGACGAGGCCCAGAGCAAGAGAGGCATCCTCACCCTGAAGTACCCCATCGAGCACGGCATCG
TCACCAACTGGGACGACATGGAGAAAATCTGGCACCACACCTTCTACAATGAGCTGCGTGTGGCTCCCGA
GGAGCACCCCGTGCTGCTGACCGAGGCCCCCCTGAACCCCAAGGCCAACCGCGAGAAGATGACCCAGATC
ATGTTTGAGACCTTCAACACCCCAGCCATGTACGTTGCTATCCAGGCTGTGCTATCCCTGTACGCCTCTG
GCCGTACCACTGGCATCGTGATGGACTCCGGTGACGGGGTCACCCACACTGTGCCCATCTACGAGGGGTA
TGCCCTCCCCCATGCCATCCTGCGTCTGGACCTGGCTGGCCGGGACCTGACTGACTACCTCATGAAGATC
CTCACCGAGCGCGGCTACAGCTTCACCACCACGGCCGAGCGGGAAATCGTGCGTGACATTAAGGAGAAGC
TGTGCTACGTCGCCCTGGACTTCGAGCAAGAGATGGCCACGGCTGCTTCCAGCTCCTCCCTGGAGAAGAG
CTACGAGCTGCCTGACGGCCAGGTCATCACCATTGGCAATGAGCGGTTCCGCTGCCCTGAGGCACTCTTC
CAGCCTTCCTTCCTGGGCATGGAGTCCTGTGGCATCCACGAAACTACCTTCAACTCCATCATGAAGTGTG
ACGTGGACATCCGCAAAGACCTGTACGCCAACACAGTGCTGTCTGGCGGCACCACCATGTACCCTGGCAT
TGCCGACAGGATGCAGAAGGAGATCACTGCCCTGGCACCCAGCACAATGAAGATCAAGATCATTGCTCCT
CCTGAGCGCAAGTACTCCGTGTGGATCGGCGGCTCCATCCTGGCCTCGCTGTCCACCTTCCAGCAGATGT
GGATCAGCAAGCAGGAGTATGACGAGTCCGGCCCCTCCATCGTCCACCGCAAATGCTTCGCTAGCCGTGG
CGGCAGCGGTGGGAGCTCTGGCGGTAGCGCTTCCGATAAGCCAGATATGGCGGAAATCGAAAAGTTCGAT
AAATCTAAACTGAAGAAAACTGAGACTCAAGAAAAGAACCCGCTGCCGAGCAAGGAAACCATCGAGCAGG
AGAAGCAGGCGGGTGAATCCGGTACCGAAAATTTATATTTTCAAGGGCCCCACCACCACCACCACCACCA
CCACGAAGAATAA
